>Addgene plasmid #96864 | pWT055g | addgene full sequence | sequence record 190323 | Addgene NGS Result
GAGGGCCTATTTCCCATGATTCCTTCATATTTGCATATACGATACAAGGCTGTTAGAGAGATAATTAGAA
TTAATTTGACTGTAAACACAAAGATATTAGTACAAAATACGTGACGTAGAAAGTAATAATTTCTTGGGTA
GTTTGCAGTTTTAAAATTATGTTTTAAAATGGACTATCATATGCTTACCGTAACTTGAAAGTATTTCGAT
TTCTTGGCTTTATATATCTTGTGGAAAGGACGAAACACCGGCCCAGACTGAGCACGTGAGTTTTAGAGCT
AGAAATAGCAAGTTAAAATAAGGCTAGTCCGTTATCAACTTGAAAAAGTGGCACCGAGTCGGTGCTTTTT
TTAAGCTTGGGCCGCTCGAGGTACCTCTCTACATATGACATGGGAGTTTGTTTTGGCACCAAAATCAACG
GGACTTTCCAAAATGTCGTAACAACTCCGCCCCATTGACGCAAATGGGCGGTAGGCGTGTACGGTGGGAG
GTCTATATAAGCAGAGCTGGTTTAGTGAACCGTCAGATCCGCTAGCGCTACCGGACTCAGATCTCGAGCT
CAAGCTTCGAATTCTGCAGTCGACGGTACCGCGGGCCCGGGATCCACCGGTCGCCACCATGGCGCGTAAG
GTCGATCTCACCTCCTGCGATCGCGAGCCGATCCACATCCCCGGCAGCATTCAGCCGTGCGGCTGCCTGC
TAGCCTGCGACGCGCAGGCGGTGCGGATCACGCGCATTACGGAAAATGCCGGCGCGTTCTTTGGACGCGA
AACTCCGCGGGTCGGTGAGCTACTCGCCGATTACTTCGGCGAGACCGAAGCCCATGCGCTGCGCAACGCA
CTGGCGCAGTCCTCCGATCCAAAGCGACCGGCGCTGATCTTCGGTTGGCGCGACGGCCTGACCGGCCGCA
CCTTCGACATCTCACTGCATCGCCATGACGGTACATCGATCATCGAGTTCGAGCCTGCGGCGGCCGAACA
GGCCGACAATCCGCTGCGGCTGACGCGGCAGATCATCGCGCGCACCAAAGAACTGAAGTCGCTCGAAGAG
ATGGCCGCACGGGTGCCGCGCTATCTGCAGGCGATGCTCGGCTATCACCGCGTGATGTTGTACCGCTTCG
CGGACGACGGCTCCGGGATGGTGATCGGCGAGGCGAAGCGCAGCGACCTCGAGAGCTTTCTCGGTCAGCA
CTTTCCGGCGTCGCTGGTCCCGCAGCAGGCGCGGCTACTGTACTTGAAGAACGCGATCCGCGTGGTCTCG
GATTCGCGCGGCATCAGCAGCCGGATCGTGCCCGAGCACGACGCCTCCGGCGCCGCGCTCGATCTGTCGT
TCGCGCACCTGCGCAGCATCTCGCCCTGCCATCTCGAATTTCTGCGGAACATGGGCGTCAGCGCCTCGAT
GTCGCTGTCGATCATCATTGACGGCACGCTATGGGGATTGATCATCTGTCATCATTACGAGCCGCGTGCC
GTGCCGATGGCGCAGCGCGTCGCGGCCGAAATGTTCGCCGACTTCTTATCGCTGCACTTCACCGCCGCCC
ACCACCAACGCTAAGCGGCCGCGACTCTAGATCATAATCAGCCATACCACATTTGTAGAGGTTTTACTTG
CTTTAAAAAACCTCCCACACCTCCCCCTGAACCTGAAACATAAAATGAATGCAATTGTTGTTGTTAACTT
GTTTATTGCAGCTTATAATGGTTACAAATAAAGCAATAGCATCACAAATTTCACAAATAAAGCATTTTTT
TCACTGCATTCTAGTTGTGGTTTGTCCAAACTCATCAATGTATCTTAAGGCGTAAATTGTAAGCGTTAAT
ATTTTGTTAAAATTCGCGTTAAATTTTTATGTGAGCAAAAGGCCAGCAAAAGGCCAGGAACCGTAAAAAG
GCCGCGTTGCTGGCGTTTTTCCATAGGCTCCGCCCCCCTGACGAGCATCACAAAAATCGACGCTCAAGTC
AGAGGTGGCGAAACCCGACAGGACTATAAAGATACCAGGCGTTTCCCCCTGGAAGCTCCCTCGTGCGCTC
TCCTGTTCCGACCCTGCCGCTTACCGGATACCTGTCCGCCTTTCTCCCTTCGGGAAGCGTGGCGCTTTCT
CATAGCTCACGCTGTAGGTATCTCAGTTCGGTGTAGGTCGTTCGCTCCAAGCTGGGCTGTGTGCACGAAC
CCCCCGTTCAGCCCGACCGCTGCGCCTTATCCGGTAACTATCGTCTTGAGTCCAACCCGGTAAGACACGA
CTTATCGCCACTGGCAGCAGCCACTGGTAACAGGATTAGCAGAGCGAGGTATGTAGGCGGTGCTACAGAG
TTCTTGAAGTGGTGGCCTAACTACGGCTACACTAGAAGAACAGTATTTGGTATCTGCGCTCTGCTGAAGC
CAGTTACCTTCGGAAAAAGAGTTGGTAGCTCTTGATCCGGCAAACAAACCACCGCTGGTAGCGGTGGTTT
TTTTGTTTGCAAGCAGCAGATTACGCGCAGAAAAAAAGGATCTCAAGAAGATCCTTTGATCTTTTCTACG
GGGTCTGACGCTCAGTGGAACGAAAACTCACGTTAAGGGATTTTGGTCATGAGATTATCAAAAAGGATCT
TCACCTAGATCCTTTTAAATTAAAAATGAAGTTTTAAATCAATCTAAAGTATATATGAGTAAACTTGGTC
TGACAGTTACCAATGCTTAATCAGTGAGGCACCTATCTCAGCGATCTGTCTATTTCGTTCATCCATAGTT
GCCTGACTCCCCGTCGTGTAGATAACTACGATACGGGAGGGCTTACCATCTGGCCCCAGTGCTGCAATGA
TACCGCGAGACCCACGCTCACCGGCTCCAGATTTATCAGCAATAAACCAGCCAGCCGGAAGGGCCGAGCG
CAGAAGTGGTCCTGCAACTTTATCCGCCTCCATCCAGTCTATTAATTGTTGCCGGGAAGCTAGAGTAAGT
AGTTCGCCAGTTAATAGTTTGCGCAACGTTGTTGCCATTGCTACAGGCATCGTGGTGTCACGCTCGTCGT
TTGGTATGGCTTCATTCAGCTCCGGTTCCCAACGATCAAGGCGAGTTACATGATCCCCCATGTTGTGCAA
AAAAGCGGTTAGCTCCTTCGGTCCTCCGATCGTTGTCAGAAGTAAGTTGGCCGCAGTGTTATCACTCATG
GTTATGGCAGCACTGCATAATTCTCTTACTGTCATGCCATCCGTAAGATGCTTTTCTGTGACTGGTGAGT
ACTCAACCAAGTCATTCTGAGAATAGTGTATGCGGCGACCGAGTTGCTCTTGCCCGGCGTCAATACGGGA
TAATACCGCGCCACATAGCAGAACTTTAAAAGTGCTCATCATTGGAAAACGTTCTTCGGGGCGAAAACTC
TCAAGGATCTTACCGCTGTTGAGATCCAGTTCGATGTAACCCACTCGTGCACCCAACTGATCTTCAGCAT
CTTTTACTTTCACCAGCGTTTCTGGGTGAGCAAAAACAGGAAGGCAAAATGCCGCAAAAAAGGGAATAAG
GGCGACACGGAAATGTTGAATACTCATACTCTTCCTTTTTCAATATTATTGAAGCATTTATCAGGGTTAT
TGTCTCATGAGCGGATACATATTTGAATGTATTTAGAAAAATAAACAAATAGGGGTTCCGCGCACATTTC
CCCGAAAAGTGCCACCTGACGTCGCTAGCTGTACAAAAAAGCAGGCTTTAAAGGAACCAATTCAGTCGAC
TGGATCCGGTACCAAGGTCGGGCAGGAA
Features (pLannotate 1.2.2; 12 found; start..end, strand, type, name):
      1..241     +  promoter       U6 promoter: RNA polymerase III promoter for human U6 snRNA
    270..345     +  misc_RNA       gRNA scaffold: guide RNA scaffold for the Streptococcus pyogenes CRISPR/Cas9 system
    457..508     +  promoter       CMVd2 promoter: truncated human cytomegalovirus (CMV) immediate early promoter that yields moderately reduced expression relative to the full-length promoter
    531..611     +  misc_feature   MCS: multiple cloning site
    619..1554    +  CDS            iRFP670: near-infrared fluorescent protein with an emission peak at 670 nm, engineered from a bacterial phytochrome (Shcherbakova and Verkhusha, 2013) derived from Rhodopseudomonas palustris RpBphP6
   1570..1653    +  CDS            large T antigen (fragment): large T antigen from SV40 (simian virus 40)
   1676..1797    +  polyA_signal   SV40 poly(A) signal: SV40 polyadenylation signal
   1804..1848    -  rep_origin     M13 ori (fragment): M13 bacteriophage origin of replication; arrow indicates direction of (+) strand synthesis
   1908..2496    -  rep_origin     ori: high-copy-number ColE1/pMB1/pBR322/pUC origin of replication
   2667..3527    -  CDS            AmpR: β-lactamase; bla; confers resistance to ampicillin, carbenicillin, and related antibiotics
   3528..3632    -  promoter       AmpR promoter: bla
   3670..3687    +  protein_bind   attB1 (fragment): mutant version of attB; recombination site for the Gateway® BP reaction BP Clonase™
