[The description below was written by a language model from this plasmid's Addgene catalogue record and pLannotate feature annotations shown in this document.]
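Description:
pWT055g is a small (about 3.7 kb) mammalian expression plasmid built on the pFYF1320 backbone that delivers a single guide RNA directed at the human HEK3 genomic site. It is maintained in E. coli through a high-copy ColE1/pUC-type origin and selected with ampicillin via the β-lactamase gene and its native promoter. Short remnants of an M13 origin and a Gateway attB1 site are also annotated, but these are fragments and appear to be leftovers of the vector's cloning history rather than functional elements.

The main payload is a human U6 RNA polymerase III promoter followed by the HEK3-targeting spacer, which sits in the short unannotated gap before the Streptococcus pyogenes Cas9 guide RNA scaffold, and the recorded insert ends in a poly-T run that acts as the Pol III terminator. This yields a conventional, unmodified sgRNA that pairs with SpCas9 or its derivatives supplied from a separate construct, since no nuclease is encoded here. Downstream, the feature table shows a second cassette: a truncated CMV (CMVd2) promoter fragment, a multiple cloning site, the near-infrared fluorescent protein iRFP670, a short SV40 large T antigen-derived segment (possibly a nuclear localization sequence, though the record does not say) and an SV40 polyadenylation signal. This reporter could serve to mark transfected cells, but the catalogue entry does not describe its role.

The associated publication concerns aptazyme-embedded, ligand-responsive guide RNAs for genome editing and transcriptional activation. Carrying a standard scaffold, pWT055g plausibly serves as the constitutively active comparison guide for the HEK3 locus in that work, although the record states its purpose only as sgRNA-HEK3.
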