Addgene plasmid #96864: pWT055g
Purpose: sgRNA-HEK3
Depositing lab: David Liu. Depositing organization: Harvard University. Publication: Aptazyme-embedded guide RNAs enable ligand-responsive genome editing and transcriptional activation. Tang W, Hu JH, Liu DR. Nat Commun. 2017 Jun 28;8:15939. doi: 10.1038/ncomms15939. PubMed 28656978.
Backbone
  Vector backbone: pFYF1320
  Vector type: Mammalian Expression
Growth in bacteria
  Bacterial resistance: Ampicillin, 100 μg/mL
  Growth temperature: 37°C
  Growth strain: DH5alpha
  Copy number: High Copy
Gene/Insert
  Gene/Insert name: sgRNA-HEK3
  gRNA/shRNA sequence: GGCCCAGACTGAGCACGTGAGTTTTAGAGCTAGAAATAGCAAGTTAAAATAAGGCTAGTCCGTTATCAACTTGAAAAAGTGGCACCGAGTCGGTGCTTTTTTT
  Species: H. sapiens (human)
  Cloning method: Unknown
Terms and licenses: Academic/Nonprofit Terms; Industry Terms: Not Available to Industry
How to cite: pWT055g was a gift from David Liu (Addgene plasmid # 96864 ; http://n2t.net/addgene:96864 ; RRID:Addgene_96864)
